>Addgene plasmid #167559 | pCACTUS | depositor full sequence | sequence record 325874 | pCACTUS sequence 6201 bps
GCCCTTTCGTCTTCAAGAAGCGAATAAATACCTGTGACGGAAGATCACTTCGCAGAATAAATAAATCCTG
GTGTCCCTGTTGATACCGGGAAGCCCTGGGCCAACTTTTGGCGAAAATGAGACGTTGATCGGCACGTAAG
AGGTTCCAACTTTCACCATAATGAAATAAGATCACTACCGGGCGTATTTTTTGAGTTATCGAGATTTTCA
GGAGCTAAGGAAGCTAAAATGGAGAAAAAAATCACTGGATATACCACCGTTGATATATCCCAATGGCATC
GTAAAGAACATTTTGAGGCATTTCAGTCAGTTGCTCAATGTACCTATAACCAGACCGTTCAGCTGGATAT
TACGGCCTTTTTAAAGACCGTAAAGAAAAATAAGCACAAGTTTTATCCGGCCTTTATTCACATTCTTGCC
CGCCTGATGAATGCTCATCCGGAATTCCGTATGGCAATGAAAGACGGTGAGCTGGTGATATGGGATAGTG
TTCACCCTTGTTACACCGTTTTCCATGAGCAAACTGAAACGTTTTCATCGCTCTGGAGTGAATACCACGA
CGATTTCCGGCAGTTTCTACACATATATTCGCAAGATGTGGCGTGTTACGGTGAAAACCTGGCCTATTTC
CCTAAAGGGTTTATTGAGAATATGTTTTTCGTCTCAGCCAATCCCTGGGTGAGTTTCACCAGTTTTGATT
TAAACGTGGCCAATATGGACAACTTCTTCGCCCCCGTTTTCACCATGGGCAAATATTATACGCAAGGCGA
CAAGGTGCTGATGCCGCTGGCGATTCAGGTTCATCATGCCGTCTGTGATGGCTTCCATGTCGGCAGAATG
CTTAATGAATTACAACAGTACTGCGATGAGTGGCAGGGCGGGGCGTAATTTTTTTAAGGCAGTTATTGGT
GCCCTTAAACGCCTGGTGCTACGCCTGAATAAGTGATAATAAGCGGATGAATGGCAGAAATTCGAAAGCA
AATTCGACCCGGTCGTCGGTTCAGGGCAGGGTCGTTAAATAGCCGCTTATGTCTATTGCTGGTTTACCGG
TTTATTGACTACCGGAAGCAGTGTGACCGTGTGCTTCTCAAATGCCTGAATCCTTTTTAACCCATCACAT
ATACCTGCCGTTCACTATTATTTAGTGAAATGAGATATTATGATATTTTCTGAATTGTGATTAAAAAGGC
AACTTTATGCCCATGCAACAGAAACTATAAAAAATACAGAGAATGAAAAGAAACAGATAGATTTTTTAGT
TCTTTAGGCCCGTAGTCTGCAAATCCTTTTATGATTTTCTATCAAACAAAAGAGGAAAATAGACCAGTTG
CAATCCAAACGAGAGTCTAATAGAATGAGGTCGAAAAGTAAATCGCGCGGGTTTGTTACTGATAAAGCAG
GCAAGACCTAAAATGTGTAAAGGGCAAAGTGTATACTTTGGCGTCACCCCTTACATATTTTAGGTCTTTT
TTTATTGTGCGTAACTAACTTGCCATCTTCAAACAGGAGGGCTGGAAGAAGCAGACCGCTAACACAGTAC
ATAAAAAAGGAGACATGAACGATGAACATCAAAAAGTTTGCAAAACAAGCAACAGTATTAACCTTTACTA
CCGCACTGCTGGCAGGAGGCGCAACTCAAGCGTTTGCGAAAGAAACGAACCAAAAGCCATATAAGGAAAC
ATACGGCATTTCCCATATTACACGCCATGATATGCTGCAAATCCCTGAACAGCAAAAAAATGAAAAATAT
CAAGTTCCTGAATTCGATTCGTCCACAATTAAAAATATCTCTTCTGCAAAAGGCCTGGACGTTTGGGACA
GCTGGCCATTACAAAACGCTGACGGCACTGTCGCAAACTATCACGGCTACCACATCGTCTTTGCATTAGC
CGGAGATCCTAAAAATGCGGATGACACATCGATTTACATGTTCTATCAAAAAGTCGGCGAAACTTCTATT
GACAGCTGGAAAAACGCTGGCCGCGTCTTTAAAGACAGCGACAAATTCGATGCAAATGATTCTATCCTAA
AAGACCAAACACAAGAATGGTCAGGTTCAGCCACATTTACATCTGACGGAAAAATCCGTTTATTCTACAC
TGATTTCTCCGGTAAACATTACGGCAAACAAACACTGACAACTGCACAAGTTAACGTATCAGCATCAGAC
AGCTCTTTGAACATCAACGGTGTAGAGGATTATAAATCAATCTTTGACGGTGACGGAAAAACGTATCAAA
ATGTACAGCAGTTCATCGATGAAGGCAACTACAGCTCAGGCGACAACCATACGCTGAGAGATCCTCACTA
CGTAGAAGATAAAGGCCACAAATACTTAGTATTTGAAGCAAACACTGGAACTGAAGATGGCTACCAAGGC
GAAGAATCTTTATTTAACAAAGCATACTATGGCAAAAGCACATCATTCTTCCGTCAAGAAAGTCAAAAAC
TTCTGCAAAGCGATAAAAAACGCACGGCTGAGTTAGCAAACGGCGCTCTCGGTATGATTGAGCTAAACGA
TGATTACACACTGAAAAAAGTGATGAAACCGCTGATTGCATCTAACACAGTAACAGATGAAATTGAACGC
GCGAACGTCTTTAAAATGAACGGCAAATGGTACCTGTTCACTGACTCCCGCGGATCAAAAATGACGATTG
ACGGCATTACGTCTAACGATATTTACATGCTTGGTTATGTTTCTAATTCTTTAACTGGCCCATACAAGCC
GCTGAACAAAACTGGCCTTGTGTTAAAAATGGATCTTGATCCTAACGATGTAACCTTTACTTACTCACAC
TTCGCTGTACCTCAAGCGAAAGGAAACAATGTCGTGATTACAAGCTATATGACAAACAGAGGATTCTACG
CAGACAAACAATCAACGTTTGCGCCAAGCTTCCTGCTGAACATCAAAGGCAAGAAAACATCTGTTGTCAA
AGACAGCATCCTTGAACAAGGACAATTAACAGTTAACAAATAAAAACGCAAAAGAAAATGCCGATTGAGG
CCAGTTTGCTCAGGCTCTCCCCGTGGAGGTAATAATTGACGATATGATCATTTATTCTGCCTCCCAGAGC
CTGATAAAAACGGTTAGCGCTTCGTTAATACAGATGTAGGTGTTCCACAGGGTAGCCAGCAGCATCCTGC
GATGCAGATCCGGAACATAATGGTGCAGGGCGCTTGTTTCGGCGTGGGTATGGTGGCAGGCCGCCCCGTG
GCCGGGGGACTGTTGGGCGCTGCCGGCACCTGTCCTACGAGTTGCATGATAAAGAAGACAGTCATAAGTG
CGGCGACGATAGTCATGCCCCGCGCCCACCGGAAGGAGCTACCGGACAGCGGTGCGGACTGTTGTAACTC
AGAATAAGAAATGAGGCCGCTCATGGCGTTTGAATTCGAGCTCGGTACCCGGGGATCCTCTAGAGTCGAC
CTGCAGGCATGCAAGCTTACTGCATTAATGAATCGGCCAACGCGCGGGGAGAGGCGGTTTGCGTATTGGC
ACCATTCCTTGCGGCGGCGGTGCTCAACGGCCTCAACCTACTACTGGGCTGCTTCCTAATGCAGGAGTCG
CATAAGGGAGAGCGTCCCCGACAGTAAGACGGGTAAGCCTGTTGATGATACCGCTGCCTTACTGGGTGCA
TTAGCCAGTCTGAATGACCTGTCACGGGATAATCCGAAGTGGTCAGACTGGAAAATCAGAGGGCAGGAAC
TGCTGAACAGCAAAAAGTCAGATAGCACCACATAGCAGACCCGCCATAAAACGCCCTGAGAAGCCCGTGA
CGGGCTTTTCTTGTATTATGGGTAGTTTCCTTGCATGAATCCATAAAAGGCGCCTGTAGTGCCATTTACC
CCCATTCACTGCCAGAGCCGTGAGCGCAGCGAACTGAATGTCACGAAAAAGACAGCGACTCAGGTGCCTG
ATGGTCGGAGACAAAAGGAATATTCAGCGATTTGCCCGAGCTTGCGAGGGTGCTACTTAAGCCTTTAGGG
TTTTAAGGTCTGTTTTGTAGAGGAGCAAACAGCGTTTGCGACATCCTTTTGTAATACTGCGGAACTGACT
AAAGTAGTGAGTTATACACAGGGCTGGGATCTATTCTTTTTATCTTTTTTTATTCTTTCTTTATTCTATA
AATTATAACCACTTGAATATAAACAAAAAAAACACACAAAGGTCTAGCGGAATTTACAGAGGGTCTAGCA
GAATTTACAAGTTTTCCAGCAAAGGTCTAGCAGAATTTACAGATACCCACAACTCAAAGGAAAAGGACTA
GTAATTATCATTGACTAGCCCATCTCAATTGGTATAGTGATTAAAATCACCTAGACCAATTGAGATGTAT
GTCTGAATTAGTTGTTTTCAAAGCAAATGAACTAGCGATTAGTCGCTATGACTTAACGGAGCATGAAACC
AAGCTAATTTTATGCTGTGTGGCACTACTCAACCCCACGATTGAAAACCCTACAAGGAAAGAACGGACGG
TATCGTTCACTTATAACCAATACGCTCAGATGATGAACATCAGTAGGGAAAATGCTTATGGTGTATTAGC
TAAAGCAACCAGAGAGCTGATGACGAGAACTGTGGAAATCAGGAATCCTTTGGTTAAAGGCTTTGAGATT
TTCCAGTGGACAAACTATGCCAAGTTCTCAAGCGAAAAATTAGAATTAGTTTTTAGTGAAGAGATATTGC
CTTATCTTTTCCAGTTAAAAAAATTCATAAAATATAATCTGGAACATGTTAAGTCTTTTGAAAACAAATA
CTCTATGAGGATTTATGAGTGGTTATTAAAAGAACTAACACAAAAGAAAACTCACAAGGCAAATATAGAG
ATTAGCCTTGATGAATTTAAGTTCATGTTAATGCTTGAAAATAACTACCATGAGTTTAAAAGGCTTAACC
AATGGGTTTTGAAACCAATAAGTAAAGATTTAAACACTTACAGCAATATGAAATTGGTGGTTGATAAGCG
AGGCCGCCCGACTGATACGTTGATTTTCCAAGTTGAACTAGATAGACAAATGGATCTCGTAACCGAACTT
GAGAACAACCAGATAAAAATGAATGGTGACAAAATACCAACAACCATTACATCAGATTCCTACCTACGTA
ACGGACTAAGAAAAACACTACACGATGCTTTAACTGCAAAAATTCAGCTCACCAGTTTTGAGGCAAAATT
TTTGAGTGACATGCAAAGTAAGCATGATCTCAATGGTTCGTTCTCATGGCTCACGCAAAAACAACGAACC
ACACTAGAGAACATACTGGCTAAATACGGAAGGATCTGAGGTTCTTATGGCTCTTGTATCTATCAGTGAA
GCATCAAGACTAACAAACAAAAGTAGAACAACTGTTCACCGTTAGATATCAAAGGGAAAACTGTCCATAT
GCACAGATGAAAACGGTGTAAAAAAGATAGATACATCAGAGCTTTTACGAGTTTTTGGTGCATTTAAAGC
TGTTCACCATGAACAGATCGACAATGTAACAGATGAACAGCATGTAACACCTAATAGAACAGGTGAAACC
AGTAAAACAAAGCAACTAGAACATGAAATTGAACACCTGAGACAACTTGTTACAGCTCAACAGTCACACA
TAGACAGCCTGAAACAGGCGATGCTGCTTATCGAATCAAAGCTGCCGACAACACGGGAGCCAGTGACGCC
TCCCGTGGGGAAAAAATCATGGCAATTCTGGAAGAAATAGCGCTTTCAGCCGGCAAACCTGAAGCCGGAT
CTGCGATTCTGATAACAAACTAGCAACACCAGAACAGCCCGTTTGCGGGCAGCAAAACCCGTACTTTTGG
ACGTTCCGGCGGTTTTTTGTGGCGAGTGGTGTTCGGGCGGTGCGCGCAAGATCCATTATGTTAAACGGGC
GAGTTTACATCTCAAAACCGCCCGCTTAACACCATCAGAAATCCTCAGCGCGATTTTAAGCACCAACCCC
CCCCCGTAACACCCAAATCCATACTGAAAGTGGCTTTGTTGAATAAATCGAACTTTTGCTGAGTTGAAGG
ATCAGATCACGCATCCTCCCGACAACACAGACCATTCCGTGGCAAAGCAAAAGTTCAGAATCACCAACTG
GTCCACCTACAACAAAGCTCTCATCAACCGTGGCTCCCTCACTTTCTGGCTGGATGATGAGGCGATTCAG
GCCTGGTATGAGTCGGCAACACCTTCATCACGAGGAAGGCC
Features (pLannotate 1.2.2; 13 found; start..end, strand, type, name):
    126..228     +  promoter       cat promoter: promoter of the E. coli cat gene encoding chloramphenicol acetyltransferase
    229..888     +  CDS            CmR: chloramphenicol acetyltransferase; cat; confers resistance to chloramphenicol
   1116..1561    +  promoter       sacB promoter: sacR; sacB promoter and control region
   1562..2983    +  CDS            SacB: secreted levansucrase that renders bacterial growth sensitive to sucrose; Bacillus subtilis sacB; negative selection marker
   3095..3193    -  CDS            YPB2_ECOLX (fragment): Protein predicted: Swiss-Prot protein existence level 4. From Escherichia coli.
   3180..3240    +  CDS            TcR (fragment): tetracycline efflux protein; tet; confers resistance to tetracycline
   3237..3330    -  CDS            TcR (fragment): tetracycline efflux protein; tet; confers resistance to tetracycline
   3392..3448    +  misc_feature   MCS: pUC18/19 multiple cloning site
   3450..3499    -  CDS            lacI (fragment): lac repressor; lacI; The lac repressor binds to the lac operator to inhibit transcription in E. coli. This inhibition can be relieved by adding lactose or isopropyl-β-D-thiogalactopyranoside (IPTG).
   3499..3586    +  CDS            TcR (fragment): tetracycline efflux protein; tet; confers resistance to tetracycline
   4069..4291    +  rep_origin     pSC101 ori: low-copy replication origin that requires the Rep101 protein
   4339..5289    +  CDS            Rep101: RepA protein needed for replication with the pSC101 origin; rep101
   6062..1       +  CDS            TRA2_ECOLX (fragment) (across the origin): Protein predicted: Swiss-Prot protein existence level 4. Required for transposition of transposon Tn903. From Escherichia coli.
