>Addgene plasmid #167559 | pCACTUS | addgene full sequence | sequence record 332373 | Addgene NGS Result
GGCCTCAACCTACTACTGGGCTGCTTCCTAATGCAGGAGTCGCATAAGGGAGAGCGTCGATCCCCGACAG
TAAGACGGGTAAGCCTGTTGATGATACCGCTGCCTTACTGGGTGCATTAGCCAGTCTGAATGACCTGTCA
CGGGATAATCCGAAGTGGTCAGACTGGAAAATCAGAGGGCAGGAACTGCTGAACAGCAAAAAGTCAGATA
GCACCACATAGCAGACCCGCCATAAAACGCCCTGAGAAGCCCGTGACGGGCTTTTCTTGTATTATGGGTA
GTTTCCTTGCATGAATCCATAAAAGGCGCCTGTAGTGCCATTTACCCCCATTCACTGCCAGAGCCGTGAG
CGCAGCGAACTGAATGTCACGAAAAAGACAGCGACTCAGGTGCCTGATGGTCGGAGACAAAAGGAATATT
CAGCGATTTGCCCGAGCTTGCGAGGGTGCTACTTAAGCCTTTAGGGTTTTAAGGTCTGTTTTGTAGAGGA
GCAAACAGCGTTTGCGACATCCTTTTGTAATACTGCGGAACTGACTAAAGTAGTGAGTTATACACAGGGC
TGGGATCTATTCTTTTTATCTTTTTTTATTCTTTCTTTATTCTATAAATTATAACCACTTGAATATAAAC
AAAAAAAACACACAAAGGTCTAGCGGAATTTACAGAGGGTCTAGCAGAATTTACAAGTTTTCCAGCAAAG
GTCTAGCAGAATTTACAGATACCCACAACTCAAAGGAAAAGGACTAGTAATTATCATTGACTAGCCCATC
TCAATTGGTATAGTGATTAAAATCACCTAGACCAATTGAGATGTATGTCTGAATTAGTTGTTTTCAAAGC
AAATGAACTAGCGATTAGTCGCTATGACTTAACGGAGCATGAAACCAAGCTAATTTTATGCTGTGTGGCA
CTACTCAACCCCACGATTGAAAACCCTACAAGGAAAGAACGGACGGTATCGTTCACTTATAACCAATACG
TTCAGATGATGAACATCAGTAGGGAAAATGCTTATGGTGTATTAGCTAAAGCAACCAGAGAGCTGATGAC
GAGAACTGTGGAAATCAGGAATCCTTTGGTTAAAGGCTTTGAGATTTTCCAGTGGACAAACTATGCCAAG
TTCTCAAGCGAAAAATTAGAATTAGTTTTTAGTGAAGAGATATTGCCTTATCTTTTCCAGTTAAAAAAAT
TCATAAAATATAATCTGGAACATGTTAAGTCTTTTGAAAACAAATACTCTATGAGGATTTATGAGTGGTT
ATTAAAAGAACTAACACAAAAGAAAACTCACAAGGCAAATATAGAGATTAGCCTTGATGAATTTAAGTTC
ATGTTAATGCTTGAAAATAACTACCATGAGTTTAAAAGGCTTAACCAATGGGTTTTGAAACCAATAAGTA
AAGATTTAAACACTTACAGCAATATGAAATTGGTGGTTGATAAGCGAGGCCGCCCGACTGATACGTTGAT
TTTCCAAGTTGAACTAGATAGACAAATGGATCTCGTAACCGAACTTGAGAACAACCAGATAAAAATGAAT
GGTGACAAAATACCAACAACCATTACATCAGATTCCTACCTACATAACGGACTAAGAAAAACACTACACG
ATGCTTTAACTGCAAAAATTCAGCTCACCAGTTTTGAGGCAAAATTTTTGAGTGACATGCAAAGTAAGTA
TGATCTCAATGGTTCGTTCTCATGGCTCACGCAAAAACAACGAACCACACTAGAGAACATACTGGCTAAA
TACGGAAGGATCTGAGGTTCTTATGGCTCTTGTATCTATCAGTGAAGCATCAAGACTAACAAACAAAAGT
AGAACAACTGTTCACCGTTACATATCAAAGGGAAAACTGTCCATATGCACAGATGAAAACGGTGTAAAAA
AGATAGATACATCAGAGCTTTTACGAGTTTTTGGTGCATTTAAAGCTGTTCACCATGAACAGATCGACAA
TGTAACAGATGAACAGCATGTAACACCTAATAGAACAGGTGAAACCAGTAAAACAAAGCAACTAGAACAT
GAAATTGAACACCTGAGACAACTTGTTACAGCTCAACAGTCACACATAGACAGCCTGAAACAGGCGATGC
TGCTTATCGAATCAAAGCTGCCGACAACACGGGAGCCAGTGACGCCTCCCGTGGGGAAAAAATCATGGCA
ATTCTGGAAGAAATAGCGCTTTCAGCCGGCAAACCGGCTGAAGCCGGATCTGCGATTCTGATAACAAACT
AGCAACACCAGAACAGCCCGTTTGCGGGCAGCAAAACCCGTACTTTTGGACGTTCCGGCGGTTTTTTGTG
GCGAGTGGTGTTCGGGCGGTGCGCGCAAGATCCATTATGTTAAACGGGCGAGTTTACATCTCAAAACCGC
CCGCTTAACACCATCAGAAATCCTCAGCGCGATTTTAAGCACCAACCCCCCCCCGTAACACCCAAATCCA
TACTGAAAGTGGCTTTGTTGAATAAATCGAACTTTTGCTGAGTTGAAGGATCAGATCACGCATCCTCCCG
ACAACACAGACCATTCCGTGGCAAAGCAAAAGTTCAGAATCACCAACTGGTCCACCTACAACAAAGCTCT
CATCAACCGTGGCTCCCTCACTTTCTGGCTGGATGATGAGGCGATTCAGGCCTGGTATGAGTCGGCAACA
CCTTCATCACGAGGAAGGCCGCCCTTTCGTCTTCGAATAAATACCTGTGACGGAAGATCACTTCGCAGAA
TAAATAAATCCTGGTGTCCCTGTTGATACCGGGAAGCCCTGGGCCAACTTTTGGCGAAAATGAGACGTTG
ATCGGCACGTAAGAGGTTCCAACTTTCACCATAATGAAATAAGATCACTACCGGGCGTATTTTTTGAGTT
ATCGAGATTTTCAGGAGCTAAGGAAGCTAAAATGGAGAAAAAAATCACTGGATATACCACCGTTGATATA
TCCCAATGGCATCGTAAAGAACATTTTGAGGCATTTCAGTCAGTTGCTCAATGTACCTATAACCAGACCG
TTCAGCTGGATATTACGGCCTTTTTAAAGACCGTAAAGAAAAATAAGCACAAGTTTTATCCGGCCTTTAT
TCACATTCTTGCCCGCCTGATGAATGCTCATCCGGAATTCCGTATGGCAATGAAAGACGGTGAGCTGGTG
ATATGGGATAGTGTTCACCCTTGTTACACCGTTTTCCATGAGCAAACTGAAACGTTTTCATCGCTCTGGA
GTGAATACCACGACGATTTCCGGCAGTTTCTACACATATATTCGCAAGATGTGGCGTGTTACGGTGAAAA
CCTGGCCTATTTCCCTAAAGGGTTTATTGAGAATATGTTTTTCGTCTCAGCCAATCCCTGGGTGAGTTTC
ACCAGTTTTGATTTAAACGTGGCCAATATGGACAACTTCTTCGCCCCCGTTTTCACCATGGGCAAATATT
ATACGCAAGGCGACAAGGTGCTGATGCCGCTGGCGATTCAGGTTCATCATGCCGTTTGTGATGGCTTCCA
TGTCGGCAGAATGCTTAATGAATTACAACAGTACTGCGATGAGTGGCAGGGCGGGGCGTAATTTTTTTAA
GGCAGTTATTGGTGCCCTTAAACGCCTGGTTGCTACGCCTGAATAAGTGATAATAAGCGGATGAATGGCA
GAAATTCGAAAGCAAATTCGACCCGGTCGTCGGTTCAGGGCAGGGTCGTTAAATAGCCGCTTATGTCTAT
TGCTGGTTTACCGGTTTATTGACTACCGGAAGCAGTGTGACCGTGTGCTTCTCAAATGCCTGAGATCCTT
TTTAACCCATCACATATACCTGCCGTTCACTATTATTTAGTGAAATGAGATATTATGATATTTTCTGAAT
TGTGATTAAAAAGGCAACTTTATGCCCATGCAACAGAAACTATAAAAAATACAGAGAATGAAAAGAAACA
GATAGATTTTTTAGTTCTTTAGGCCCGTAGTCTGCAAATCCTTTTATGATTTTCTATCAAACAAAAGAGG
AAAATAGACCAGTTGCAATCCAAACGAGAGTCTAATAGAATGAGGTCGAAAAGTAAATCGCGCGGGTTTG
TTACTGATAAAGCAGGCAAGACCTAAAATGTGTAAAGGGCAAAGTGTATACTTTGGCGTCACCCCTTACA
TATTTTAGGTCTTTTTTTATTGTGCGTAACTAACTTGCCATCTTCAAACAGGAGGGCTGGAAGAAGCAGA
CCGCTAACACAGTACATAAAAAAGGAGACATGAACGATGAACATCAAAAAGTTTGCAAAACAAGCAACAG
TATTAACCTTTACTACCGCACTGCTGGCAGGAGGCGCAACTCAAGCGTTTGCGAAAGAAACGAACCAAAA
GCCATATAAGGAAACATACGGCATTTCCCATATTACACGCCATGATATGCTGCAAATCCCTGAACAGCAA
AAAAATGAAAAATATCAAGTTCCTGAATTCGATTCGTCCACAATTAAAAATATCTCTTCTGCAAAAGGCC
TGGACGTTTGGGACAGCTGGCCATTACAAAACGCTGACGGCACTGTCGCAAACTATCACGGCTACCACAT
CGTCTTTGCATTAGCCGGAGATCCTAAAAATGCGGATGACACATCGATTTACATGTTCTATCAAAAAGTC
GGCGAAACTTCTATTGACAGCTGGAAAAACGCTGGCCGCGTCTTTAAAGACAGCGACAAATTCGATGCAA
ATGATTCTATCCTAAAAGACCAAACACAAGAATGGTCAGGTTCAGCCACATTTACATCTGACGGAAAAAT
CCGTTTATTCTACACTGATTTCTCCGGTAAACATTACGGCAAACAAACACTGACAACTGCACAAGTTAAC
GTATCAGCATCAGACAGCTCTTTGAACATCAACGGTGTAGAGGATTATAAATCAATCTTTGACGGTGACG
GAAAAACGTATCAAAATGTACAGCAGTTCATCGATGAAGGCAACTACAGCTCAGGCGACAACCATACGCT
GAGAGATCCTCACTACGTAGAAGATAAAGGCCACAAATACTTAGTATTTGAAGCAAACACTGGAACTGAA
GATGGCTACCAAGGCGAAGAATCTTTATTTAACAAAGCATACTATGGCAAAAGCACATCATTCTTCCGTC
AAGAAAGTCAAAAACTTCTGCAAAGCGATAAAAAACGCACGGCTGAGTTAGCAAACGGCGCTCTCGGTAT
GATTGAGCTAAACGATGATTACACACTGAAAAAAGTGATGAAACCGCTGATTGCATCTAACACAGTAACA
GATGAAATTGAACGCGCGAACGTCTTTAAAATGAACGGCAAATGGTACCTGTTCACTGACTCCCGCGGAT
CAAAAATGACGATTGACGGCATTACGTCTAACGATATTTACATGCTTGGTTATGTTTCTAATTCTTTAAC
TGGCCCATACAAGCCGCTGAACAAAACTGGCCTTGTGTTAAAAATGGATCTTGATCCTAACGATGTAACC
TTTACTTACTCACACTTCGCTGTACCTCAAGCGAAAGGAAACAATGTCGTGATTACAAGCTATATGACAA
ACAGAGGATTCTACGCAGACAAACAATCAACGTTTGCGCCAAGCTTCCTGCTGAACATCAAAGGCAAGAA
AACATCTGTTGTCAAAGACAGCATCCTTGAACAAGGACAATTAACAGTTAACAAATAAAAACGCAAAAGA
AAATGCCGATTGAGGCCAGTTTGCTCAGGCTCTCCCCGTGGAGGTAATAATTGACGATATGATCATTTAT
TCTGCCTCCCAGAGCCTGATAAAAACGGTTAGCGCTTCGTTAATACAGATGTAGGTGTTCCACAGGGTAG
CCAGCAGCATCCTGCGATGCAGATCCGGAACATAATGGTGCAGGGCGCTTGTTTCGGCGTGGGTATGGTG
GCAGGCCGCCCCGTGGCCGGGGGACTGTTGGGCGCTGCCGGCACCTGTCCTACGAGTTGCATGATAAAGA
AGACAGTCATAAGTGCGGCGACGATAGTCATGCCCCGCGCCCACCGGAAGGAGCTACCGGCAGCGGTGCG
GACTGTTGTAACTCAGAATAAGAAATGAGGCCGCTCATGGCGTTGGAATTCGAGCTCGGTACCCGGGGAT
CCTCTAGAGTCGACCTGCAGGCATGCAAGCTTGCTGCATTAATGAATCGGCCAACGCGCGGGGAGAGGCG
GTTTGCGTATTGGCACCATTCCTTGCGGCGGCGGTGCTCAAC
Features (pLannotate 1.2.2; 13 found; start..end, strand, type, name):
    545..767     +  rep_origin     pSC101 ori: low-copy replication origin that requires the Rep101 protein
    815..1765    +  CDS            Rep101(Ts): temperature-sensitive version of the RepA protein needed for replication with the pSC101 origin (Armstrong et al., 1984); rep101 encoding an A56V mutation
   2541..2681    +  CDS            TRA2_ECOLX (fragment): Protein predicted: Swiss-Prot protein existence level 4. Required for transposition of transposon Tn903. From Escherichia coli.
   2799..2901    +  promoter       cat promoter: promoter of the E. coli cat gene encoding chloramphenicol acetyltransferase
   2902..3561    +  CDS            CmR: chloramphenicol acetyltransferase; cat; confers resistance to chloramphenicol
   3791..4236    +  promoter       sacB promoter: sacR; sacB promoter and control region
   4237..5658    +  CDS            SacB: secreted levansucrase that renders bacterial growth sensitive to sucrose; Bacillus subtilis sacB; negative selection marker
   5770..5868    -  CDS            YPB2_ECOLX (fragment): Protein predicted: Swiss-Prot protein existence level 4. From Escherichia coli.
   5855..5915    +  CDS            TcR (fragment): tetracycline efflux protein; tet; confers resistance to tetracycline
   5912..6005    -  CDS            TcR (fragment): tetracycline efflux protein; tet; confers resistance to tetracycline
   6066..6122    +  misc_feature   MCS: pUC18/19 multiple cloning site
   6123..6173    -  CDS            lacI (fragment): lac repressor; lacI; The lac repressor binds to the lac operator to inhibit transcription in E. coli. This inhibition can be relieved by adding lactose or isopropyl-β-D-thiogalactopyranoside (IPTG).
   6173..60      +  CDS            TcR (fragment) (across the origin): tetracycline efflux protein; tet; confers resistance to tetracycline
