[The description below was written by a language model from this plasmid's Addgene catalogue record and pLannotate feature annotations shown in this document.]
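Description:
pCACTUS is an empty-backbone, temperature-sensitive suicide cloning vector of about 6.2 kb, built for allelic exchange mutagenesis in bacteria. It replicates from the low-copy pSC101 origin, which depends on the plasmid-encoded Rep101 (RepA) protein. In the repository's sequencing result this gene is annotated as the temperature-sensitive A56V variant, whereas the depositor's sequence is annotated simply as Rep101. The catalogue describes the origin as temperature sensitive and lists propagation at the permissive temperature in a standard E. coli cloning strain. Selection is by chloramphenicol, through a chloramphenicol acetyltransferase gene driven by its own cat promoter.

The counter-selectable element is the Bacillus subtilis sacB gene with its native sacR promoter and control region. It encodes a secreted levansucrase that makes cells sensitive to sucrose. A pUC18/19-type multiple cloning site provides the entry point for a cloned mutant allele with flanking homology; no insert is present in this record. In typical use, shifting cells to a non-permissive temperature under chloramphenicol selection enriches for clones in which the plasmid has integrated into the chromosome by homologous recombination. Growth on sucrose then selects for cells that have lost the vector through a second crossover, leaving either the mutant or the wild-type allele.

The remaining annotations are short fragments of tetracycline resistance, lacI, a Tn903 transposition protein and a predicted E. coli protein, and they appear to be non-functional remnants of the plasmid's construction. The two feature tables differ by one nucleotide in length and in their start coordinate but show the same order of parts. According to the record, the vector's first reported use was in a study of O-antigen chain length regulation in Shigella flexneri.
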