Addgene plasmid #167559: pCACTUS
Purpose: (Empty Backbone) Suicide vector with the sacB gene (as a contraselective marker), CmlR gene, and temperature sensitive ori, used to perform allelic exchange mutagenesis.
Depositing lab: Renato Morona. Depositing organization: Adelaide University. Publication: Molecular, genetic, and topological characterization of O-antigen chain length regulation in Shigella flexneri. Morona R, van den Bosch L, Manning PA. J Bacteriol. 1995 Feb;177(4):1059-68. doi: 10.1128/jb.177.4.1059-1068.1995. PubMed 7532168.
Backbone
  Vector backbone: pCACTUS
  Backbone size (bp): 6201
  Vector type: Suicide cloning vector, temperature sensitive.
Growth in bacteria
  Bacterial resistance: Chloramphenicol, 25 μg/mL
  Growth temperature: 30°C
  Growth strain: DH5alpha
  Copy number: Unknown
Resource information
  A portion of this plasmid was derived from a plasmid made by: This plasmid originated in Prof. Paul Manning's laboratory (retired 1998) and was made by Mr. Christopher Clark.
Terms and licenses: Academic/Nonprofit Terms; Industry Terms: Not Available to Industry
Depositor comments: This plasmid is unpublished and its first use was reported by Morona et al. (1995) (DOI: 10.1128/jb.177.4.1059-1068.1995), and some details published in Doyle et al. (1998) (DOI: 10.1128/IAI.66.4.1492-1499.1998).
How to cite: pCACTUS was a gift from Renato Morona (Addgene plasmid # 167559 ; http://n2t.net/addgene:167559 ; RRID:Addgene_167559)
